Addgene plasmid #114416: iLID-eGFP-2xC2
Purpose: anchor iLID domain to plasma membrane with slower diffusion
Depositing lab: Dorus Gadella. Depositing organization: University of Amsterdam. Publication: Increasing spatial resolution of photoregulated GTPases through immobilized peripheral membrane proteins. Van Geel O, Hartsuiker R, Gadella TWJ. Small GTPases. 2018 Sep 5:1-10. doi: 10.1080/21541248.2018.1507411. PubMed 30182785.
Backbone
  Vector backbone: pEGFP-C1
  Vector type: Mammalian Expression
Growth in bacteria
  Bacterial resistance: Kanamycin, 50 μg/mL
  Growth temperature: 37°C
  Growth strain: DH5alpha
  Copy number: High Copy
Gene/Insert
  Gene/Insert name: iLID domain
  Species: Synthetic
  Promoter: CMV
  Tag / fusion protein: eGFP (N terminal on backbone)
  Cloning method: Restriction Enzyme; 5′ cloning site unknown (unknown if destroyed)
Terms and licenses: Academic/Nonprofit Terms; Industry Terms: Not Available to Industry
How to cite: iLID-eGFP-2xC2 was a gift from Dorus Gadella (Addgene plasmid # 114416 ; http://n2t.net/addgene:114416 ; RRID:Addgene_114416)
