[The description below was written by a language model from this plasmid's Addgene catalogue record and pLannotate feature annotations shown in this document.]
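Description:
iLID-eGFP-2xC2 is a mammalian expression plasmid built on the pEGFP-C1 backbone, about 6.1 kb in the sequenced record. It carries a high-copy ColE1/pUC-type origin for propagation in E. coli, an f1 origin, and a single NeoR/KanR (Tn5 aminoglycoside phosphotransferase) cassette. Tandem bacterial (bla) and SV40 early promoters drive this cassette, which ends in the HSV TK polyadenylation signal. It therefore provides kanamycin selection in bacteria and can support G418 selection in mammalian cells.

The payload is a single fusion reading frame expressed from the CMV immediate-early enhancer and promoter and terminated by the SV40 poly(A) signal. In order, the feature table shows a LOV-type flavin-binding domain, EGFP, and a roughly 970 bp segment matching bovine MFGE8 (lactadherin). The automated annotation labels the first domain miniSOG, but the position and the construct name indicate that this is most likely the synthetic iLID domain, a LOV2-based light-inducible dimerizer, and the label probably reflects sequence similarity between LOV domains. The lactadherin segment corresponds to the "2xC2" in the name, presumably two copies of the phosphatidylserine-binding C2 domain, although the table reports it as one fragment. The catalogue lists eGFP as an N-terminal tag, whereas the map places it between iLID and the C2 region. Short hits to SV40 large T antigen, ble and the bGH poly(A) signal look like backbone remnants or annotation artefacts.

The stated purpose is to anchor iLID at the plasma membrane with slower diffusion. Immobilizing the light-responsive anchor as a peripheral membrane protein is intended to confine recruited partners to the illuminated region. This sharpens spatial resolution in optogenetic control of small GTPases, while EGFP reports the anchor's localization.
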