Features (pLannotate 1.2.2; 16 found; start..end, strand, type, name):
     61..364     +  enhancer       CMV enhancer: human cytomegalovirus immediate early enhancer
    365..568     +  promoter       CMV promoter: human cytomegalovirus (CMV) immediate early promoter
    630..947     +  CDS            miniSOG: miniSOG is a basic (constitutively fluorescent) cyan fluorescent protein published in 2011, derived from Arabidopsis thaliana. It requires the cofactor flavin for fluorescence.
   1062..1778    +  CDS            EGFP: EGFP is a basic (constitutively fluorescent) green fluorescent protein published in 1996, derived from Aequorea victoria. It is reported to be a rapidly-maturing weak dimer with moderate acid sensitivity.
   1785..2753    +  CDS            MFGE8 (fragment) (sequence partly withheld): MFGM_BOVIN - Experimental evidence at protein level: Swiss-Prot protein existence level 1. Contributes to phagocytic removal of apoptotic cells in many tissues. Plays an important role in the maintenance of intestinal epithelial homeostasis and the promotion of mucosal healing. Promotes VEGF-dependent neovascularization (By similarity). Specific ligand for the alpha-v/beta-3 and alpha-v/beta-5 receptors. Also binds to phosphatidylserine-enriched cell surfaces in a receptor-independent manner. Zona pellucida-binding protein which may play a role in gamete interaction. From Bos taurus (Bovine).
   2757..2793    +  misc_feature   MCS (fragment): multiple cloning site
   2810..2894    +  CDS            large T antigen (fragment): large T antigen from SV40 (simian virus 40)
   2917..3038    +  polyA_signal   SV40 poly(A) signal: SV40 polyadenylation signal
   3072..3500    -  rep_origin     f1 ori (sequence partly withheld): f1 bacteriophage origin of replication; arrow indicates direction of (+) strand synthesis
   3527..3631    +  promoter       AmpR promoter: bla
   3633..3990    +  promoter       SV40 promoter: SV40 enhancer and early promoter
   4025..4819    +  CDS            NeoR/KanR: aminoglycoside phosphotransferase from Tn5; aph(3')-II (or nptII); confers resistance to neomycin, kanamycin, and G418 (Geneticin®)
   4840..4992    +  CDS            ble (fragment): BLE_KLEPN - Experimental evidence at protein level: Swiss-Prot protein existence level 1. Binding protein with a strong affinity to the bleomycin family of antibiotics. Binds to CL990; an antimitotic-antibiotic compound. From Klebsiella pneumoniae.
   5051..5098    +  polyA_signal   HSV TK poly(A) signal: herpes simplex virus thymidine kinase polyadenylation signal (Cole and Stacy, 1985)
   5189..5205    -  polyA_signal   bGH poly(A) signal (fragment): bovine growth hormone polyadenylation signal
   5427..6015    +  rep_origin     ori: high-copy-number ColE1/pMB1/pBR322/pUC origin of replication
>Addgene plasmid #114416 | iLID-eGFP-2xC2 | depositor full sequence | sequence record 215990 | Full Sequence
TAGTTATTAATAGTAATCAATTACGGGGTCATTAGTTCATAGCCCATATATGGAGTTCCGCGTTACATAA
CTTACGGTAAATGGCCCGCCTGGCTGACCGCCCAACGACCCCCGCCCATTGACGTCAATAATGACGTATG
TTCCCATAGTAACGCCAATAGGGACTTTCCATTGACGTCAATGGGTGGAGTATTTACGGTAAACTGCCCA
CTTGGCAGTACATCAAGTGTATCATATGCCAAGTACGCCCCCTATTGACGTCAATGACGGTAAATGGCCC
GCCTGGCATTATGCCCAGTACATGACCTTATGGGACTTTCCTACTTGGCAGTACATCTACGTATTAGTCA
TCGCTATTACCATGGTGATGCGGTTTTGGCAGTACATCAATGGGCGTGGATAGCGGTTTGACTCACGGGG
ATTTCCAAGTCTCCACCCCATTGACGTCAATGGGAGTTTGTTTTGGCACCAAAATCAACGGGACTTTCCA
AAATGTCGTAACAACTCCGCCCCATTGACGCAAATGGGCGGTAGGCGTGTACGGTGGGAGGTCTATATAA
GCAGAGCTGGTTTAGTGAACCGTCAGATCCGCTAGCATGGGGGAGTTTCTGGCAACCACACTGGAACGGA
TCGAGAAAAATTTCGTGATTACTGATCCGAGACTGCCTGACAACCCAATCATTTTTGCGAGCGATTCCTT
CCTGCAGCTGACAGAATATTCTCGGGAAGAGATCCTGGGGCGCAATTGCCGTTTTCTGCAGGGACCCGAG
ACAGACCGTGCCACTGTTCGGAAAATCAGAGATGCTATTGACAACCAGACTGAAGTGACCGTTCAGCTGA
TCAATTATACCAAGAGCGGCAAGAAGTTCTGGAACGTGTTCCACCTGCAGCCGATGCGCGATTATAAGGG
CGACGTCCAGTACTTCATTGGCGTGCAGCTGGATGGCACCGAACGTCTTCATGGCGCCGCTGAGCGTGAG
GCGGTCTGCCTGATCAAAAAGACAGCCTTTCAGATTGCTGAGGCAGCGAACGACGAAAATTACTTTGGAC
CGGTCGCCACCATGGTGAGCAAGGGCGAGGAGCTGTTCACCGGGGTGGTGCCCATCCTGGTCGAGCTGGA
CGGCGACGTAAACGGCCACAAGTTCAGCGTGTCCGGCGAGGGCGAGGGCGATGCCACCTACGGCAAGCTG
ACCCTGAAGTTCATCTGCACCACCGGCAAGCTGCCCGTGCCCTGGCCCACCCTCGTGACCACCCTGACCT
ACGGCGTGCAGTGCTTCAGCCGCTACCCCGACCACATGAAGCAGCACGACTTCTTCAAGTCCGCCATGCC
CGAAGGCTACGTCCAGGAGCGCACCATCTTCTTCAAGGACGACGGCAACTACAAGACCCGCGCCGAGGTG
AAGTTCGAGGGCGACACCCTGGTGAACCGCATCGAGCTGAAGGGCATCGACTTCAAGGAGGACGGCAACA
TCCTGGGGCACAAGCTGGAGTACAACTACAACAGCCACAACGTCTATATCATGGCCGACAAGCAGAAGAA
CGGCATCAAGGTGAACTTCAAGATCCGCCACAACATCGAGGACGGCAGCGTGCAGCTCGCCGACCACTAC
CAGCAGAACACCCCCATCGGCGACGGCCCCGTGCTGCTGCCCGACAACCACTACCTGAGCACCCAGTCCG
CCCTGAGCAAAGACCCCAACGAGAAGCGCGATCACATGGTCCTGCTGGAGTTCGTGACCGCCGCCGGGAT
CACTCTCGGCATGGACGAGCTGTACAAGTCCGGAAGTAGT
[474 nt withheld, positions 1791-2264]
GGTAAGCTTAGATCT
[474 nt withheld, positions 2280-2753]
TAGGAATTCTGCAGTCGACGGTACCGCGGGCCCGGGATCCACCGGATCTAGATAACTGATCATAATCAGC
CATACCACATTTGTAGAGGTTTTACTTGCTTTAAAAAACCTCCCACACCTCCCCCTGAACCTGAAACATA
AAATGAATGCAATTGTTGTTGTTAACTTGTTTATTGCAGCTTATAATGGTTACAAATAAAGCAATAGCAT
CACAAATTTCACAAATAAAGCATTTTTTTCACTGCATTCTAGTTGTGGTTTGTCCAAACTCATCAATGTA
TCTTAACGCGTAAATTGTAAGCGTTAATATTTTGTTAAAATTCGCGTTAAATTTTTGTTAAATCAGCTCA
TTTTTTAACCAATAGGCCGAAATCGGCAAAATCCCTTATAAATCAAAAGAATAGACCGAGATAGGGT
[37 nt withheld, positions 3171-3207]
AAAGAACGTGGACTCCAACGTCAAAGG
[49 nt withheld, positions 3235-3283]
T
[91 nt withheld, positions 3285-3375]
G
[124 nt withheld, positions 3377-3500]
CAGGTGGCACTTTTCGGGGAAATGTGCGCGGAACCCCTATTTGTTTATTTTTCTAAATACATTCAAATAT
GTATCCGCTCATGAGACAATAACCCTGATAAATGCTTCAATAATATTGAAAAAGGAAGAGTCCTGAGGCG
GAAAGAACCAGCTGTGGAATGTGTGTCAGTTAGGGTGTGGAAAGTCCCCAGGCTCCCCAGCAGGCAGAAG
TATGCAAAGCATGCATCTCAATTAGTCAGCAACCAGGTGTGGAAAGTCCCCAGGCTCCCCAGCAGGCAGA
AGTATGCAAAGCATGCATCTCAATTAGTCAGCAACCATAGTCCCGCCCCTAACTCCGCCCATCCCGCCCC
TAACTCCGCCCAGTTCCGCCCATTCTCCGCCCCATGGCTGACTAATTTTTTTTATTTATGCAGAGGCCGA
GGCCGCCTCGGCCTCTGAGCTATTCCAGAAGTAGTGAGGAGGCTTTTTTGGAGGCCTAGGCTTTTGCAAA
GATCGATCAAGAGACAGGATGAGGATCGTTTCGCATGATTGAACAAGATGGATTGCACGCAGGTTCTCCG
GCCGCTTGGGTGGAGAGGCTATTCGGCTATGACTGGGCACAACAGACAATCGGCTGCTCTGATGCCGCCG
TGTTCCGGCTGTCAGCGCAGGGGCGCCCGGTTCTTTTTGTCAAGACCGACCTGTCCGGTGCCCTGAATGA
ACTGCAAGACGAGGCAGCGCGGCTATCGTGGCTGGCCACGACGGGCGTTCCTTGCGCAGCTGTGCTCGAC
GTTGTCACTGAAGCGGGAAGGGACTGGCTGCTATTGGGCGAAGTGCCGGGGCAGGATCTCCTGTCATCTC
ACCTTGCTCCTGCCGAGAAAGTATCCATCATGGCTGATGCAATGCGGCGGCTGCATACGCTTGATCCGGC
TACCTGCCCATTCGACCACCAAGCGAAACATCGCATCGAGCGAGCACGTACTCGGATGGAAGCCGGTCTT
GTCGATCAGGATGATCTGGACGAAGAGCATCAGGGGCTCGCGCCAGCCGAACTGTTCGCCAGGCTCAAGG
CGAGCATGCCCGACGGCGAGGATCTCGTCGTGACCCATGGCGATGCCTGCTTGCCGAATATCATGGTGGA
AAATGGCCGCTTTTCTGGATTCATCGACTGTGGCCGGCTGGGTGTGGCGGACCGCTATCAGGACATAGCG
TTGGCTACCCGTGATATTGCTGAAGAGCTTGGCGGCGAATGGGCTGACCGCTTCCTCGTGCTTTACGGTA
TCGCCGCTCCCGATTCGCAGCGCATCGCCTTCTATCGCCTTCTTGACGAGTTCTTCTGAGCGGGACTCTG
GGGTTCGAAATGACCGACCAAGCGACGCCCAACCTGCCATCACGAGATTTCGATTCCACCGCCGCCTTCT
ATGAAAGGTTGGGCTTCGGAATCGTTTTCCGGGACGCCGGCTGGATGATCCTCCAGCGCGGGGATCTCAT
GCTGGAGTTCTTCGCCCACCCTAGGGGGAGGCTAACTGAAACACGGAAGGAGACAATACCGGAAGGAACC
CGCGCTATGACGGCAATAAAAAGACAGAATAAAACGCACGGTGTTGGGTCGTTTGTTCATAAACGCGGGG
TTCGGTCCCAGGGCTGGCACTCTGTCGATACCCCACCGAGACCCCATTGGGGCCAATACGCCCGCGTTTC
TTCCTTTTCCCCACCCCACCCCCCAAGTTCGGGTGAAGGCCCAGGGCTCGCAGCCAACGTCGGGGCGGCA
GGCCCTGCCATAGCCTCAGGTTACTCATATATACTTTAGATTGATTTAAAACTTCATTTTTAATTTAAAA
GGATCTAGGTGAAGATCCTTTTTGATAATCTCATGACCAAAATCCCTTAACGTGAGTTTTCGTTCCACTG
AGCGTCAGACCCCGTAGAAAAGATCAAAGGATCTTCTTGAGATCCTTTTTTTCTGCGCGTAATCTGCTGC
TTGCAAACAAAAAAACCACCGCTACCAGCGGTGGTTTGTTTGCCGGATCAAGAGCTACCAACTCTTTTTC
CGAAGGTAACTGGCTTCAGCAGAGCGCAGATACCAAATACTGTCCTTCTAGTGTAGCCGTAGTTAGGCCA
CCACTTCAAGAACTCTGTAGCACCGCCTACATACCTCGCTCTGCTAATCCTGTTACCAGTGGCTGCTGCC
AGTGGCGATAAGTCGTGTCTTACCGGGTTGGACTCAAGACGATAGTTACCGGATAAGGCGCAGCGGTCGG
GCTGAACGGGGGGTTCGTGCACACAGCCCAGCTTGGAGCGAACGACCTACACCGAACTGAGATACCTACA
GCGTGAGCTATGAGAAAGCGCCACGCTTCCCGAAGGGAGAAAGGCGGACAGGTATCCGGTAAGCGGCAGG
GTCGGAACAGGAGAGCGCACGAGGGAGCTTCCAGGGGGAAACGCCTGGTATCTTTATAGTCCTGTCGGGT
TTCGCCACCTCTGACTTGAGCGTCGATTTTTGTGATGCTCGTCAGGGGGGCGGAGCCTATGGAAAAACGC
CAGCAACGCGGCCTTTTTACGGTTCCTGGCCTTTTGCTGGCCTTTTGCTCACATGTTCTTTCCTGCGTTA
TCCCCTGATTCTGTGGATAACCGTATTACCGCCATGCAT
