Features (pLannotate 1.2.2; 16 found; start..end, strand, type, name):
     61..364     +  enhancer       CMV enhancer: human cytomegalovirus immediate early enhancer
    365..568     +  promoter       CMV promoter: human cytomegalovirus (CMV) immediate early promoter
    630..947     +  CDS            miniSOG: miniSOG is a basic (constitutively fluorescent) cyan fluorescent protein published in 2011, derived from Arabidopsis thaliana. It requires the cofactor flavin for fluorescence.
   1062..1778    +  CDS            EGFP: EGFP is a basic (constitutively fluorescent) green fluorescent protein published in 1996, derived from Aequorea victoria. It is reported to be a rapidly-maturing weak dimer with moderate acid sensitivity.
   1785..2753    +  CDS            MFGE8 (fragment) (sequence partly withheld): MFGM_BOVIN - Experimental evidence at protein level: Swiss-Prot protein existence level 1. Contributes to phagocytic removal of apoptotic cells in many tissues. Plays an important role in the maintenance of intestinal epithelial homeostasis and the promotion of mucosal healing. Promotes VEGF-dependent neovascularization (By similarity). Specific ligand for the alpha-v/beta-3 and alpha-v/beta-5 receptors. Also binds to phosphatidylserine-enriched cell surfaces in a receptor-independent manner. Zona pellucida-binding protein which may play a role in gamete interaction. From Bos taurus (Bovine).
   2757..2793    +  misc_feature   MCS (fragment): multiple cloning site
   2810..2894    +  CDS            large T antigen (fragment): large T antigen from SV40 (simian virus 40)
   2917..3038    +  polyA_signal   SV40 poly(A) signal: SV40 polyadenylation signal
   3072..3500    -  rep_origin     f1 ori (sequence partly withheld): f1 bacteriophage origin of replication; arrow indicates direction of (+) strand synthesis
   3527..3631    +  promoter       AmpR promoter: bla
   3633..3990    +  promoter       SV40 promoter: SV40 enhancer and early promoter
   4025..4819    +  CDS            NeoR/KanR: aminoglycoside phosphotransferase from Tn5; aph(3')-II (or nptII); confers resistance to neomycin, kanamycin, and G418 (Geneticin®)
   4840..4992    +  CDS            ble (fragment): BLE_KLEPN - Experimental evidence at protein level: Swiss-Prot protein existence level 1. Binding protein with a strong affinity to the bleomycin family of antibiotics. Binds to CL990; an antimitotic-antibiotic compound. From Klebsiella pneumoniae.
   5051..5098    +  polyA_signal   HSV TK poly(A) signal: herpes simplex virus thymidine kinase polyadenylation signal (Cole and Stacy, 1985)
   5189..5205    -  polyA_signal   bGH poly(A) signal (fragment): bovine growth hormone polyadenylation signal
   5427..6015    +  rep_origin     ori: high-copy-number ColE1/pMB1/pBR322/pUC origin of replication
>Addgene plasmid #114416 | iLID-eGFP-2xC2 | addgene full sequence | sequence record 224580 | Addgene NGS Result
TAGTTATTAATAGTAATCAATTACGGGGTCATTAGTTCATAGCCCATATATGGAGTTCCGCGTTACATAA
CTTACGGTAAATGGCCCGCCTGGCTGACCGCCCAACGACCCCCGCCCATTGACGTCAATAATGACGTATG
TTCCCATAGTAACGCCAATAGGGACTTTCCATTGACGTCAATGGGTGGAGTATTTACGGTAAACTGCCCA
CTTGGCAGTACATCAAGTGTATCATATGCCAAGTACGCCCCCTATTGACGTCAATGACGGTAAATGGCCC
GCCTGGCATTATGCCCAGTACATGACCTTATGGGACTTTCCTACTTGGCAGTACATCTACGTATTAGTCA
TCGCTATTACCATGGTGATGCGGTTTTGGCAGTACATCAATGGGCGTGGATAGCGGTTTGACTCACGGGG
ATTTCCAAGTCTCCACCCCATTGACGTCAATGGGAGTTTGTTTTGGCACCAAAATCAACGGGACTTTCCA
AAATGTCGTAACAACTCCGCCCCATTGACGCAAATGGGCGGTAGGCGTGTACGGTGGGAGGTCTATATAA
GCAGAGCTGGTTTAGTGAACCGTCAGATCCGCTAGCATGGGGGAGTTTCTGGCAACCACACTGGAACGGA
TCGAGAAAAATTTCGTGATTACTGATCCGAGACTGCCTGACAACCCAATCATTTTTGCGAGCGATTCCTT
CCTGCAGCTGACAGAATATTCTCGGGAAGAGATCCTGGGGCGCAATTGCCGTTTTCTGCAGGGACCCGAG
ACAGACCGTGCCACTGTTCGGAAAATCAGAGATGCTATTGACAACCAGACTGAAGTGACCGTTCAGCTGA
TCAATTATACCAAGAGCGGCAAGAAGTTCTGGAACGTGTTCCACCTGCAGCCGATGCGCGATTATAAGGG
CGACGTCCAGTACTTCATTGGCGTGCAGCTGGATGGCACCGAACGTCTTCATGGCGCCGCTGAGCGTGAG
GCGGTCTGCCTGATCAAAAAGACAGCCTTTCAGATTGCTGAGGCAGCGAACGACGAAAATTACTTTGGAC
CGGTCGCCACCATGGTGAGCAAGGGCGAGGAGCTGTTCACCGGGGTGGTGCCCATCCTGGTCGAGCTGGA
CGGCGACGTAAACGGCCACAAGTTCAGCGTGTCCGGCGAGGGCGAGGGCGATGCCACCTACGGCAAGCTG
ACCCTGAAGTTCATCTGCACCACCGGCAAGCTGCCCGTGCCCTGGCCCACCCTCGTGACCACCCTGACCT
ACGGCGTGCAGTGCTTCAGCCGCTACCCCGACCACATGAAGCAGCACGACTTCTTCAAGTCCGCCATGCC
CGAAGGCTACGTCCAGGAGCGCACCATCTTCTTCAAGGACGACGGCAACTACAAGACCCGCGCCGAGGTG
AAGTTCGAGGGCGACACCCTGGTGAACCGCATCGAGCTGAAGGGCATCGACTTCAAGGAGGACGGCAACA
TCCTGGGGCACAAGCTGGAGTACAACTACAACAGCCACAACGTCTATATCATGGCCGACAAGCAGAAGAA
CGGCATCAAGGTGAACTTCAAGATCCGCCACAACATCGAGGACGGCAGCGTGCAGCTCGCCGACCACTAC
CAGCAGAACACCCCCATCGGCGACGGCCCCGTGCTGCTGCCCGACAACCACTACCTGAGCACCCAGTCCG
CCCTGAGCAAAGACCCCAACGAGAAGCGCGATCACATGGTCCTGCTGGAGTTCGTGACCGCCGCCGGGAT
CACTCTCGGCATGGACGAGCTGTACAAGTCCGGAAGTAGT
[474 nt withheld, positions 1791-2264]
GGTAAGCTTAGATCT
[474 nt withheld, positions 2280-2753]
TAGGAATTCTGCAGTCGACGGTACCGCGGGCCCGGGATCCACCGGATCTAGATAACTGATCATAATCAGC
CATACCACATTTGTAGAGGTTTTACTTGCTTTAAAAAACCTCCCACACCTCCCCCTGAACCTGAAACATA
AAATGAATGCAATTGTTGTTGTTAACTTGTTTATTGCAGCTTATAATGGTTACAAATAAAGCAATAGCAT
CACAAATTTCACAAATAAAGCATTTTTTTCACTGCATTCTAGTTGTGGTTTGTCCAAACTCATCAATGTA
TCTTAACGCGTAAATTGTAAGCGTTAATATTTTGTTAAAATTCGCGTTAAATTTTTGTTAAATCAGCTCA
TTTTTTAACCAATAGGCCGAAATCGGCAAAATCCCTTATAAATCAAAAGAATAGACCGAGATAGGGT
[37 nt withheld, positions 3171-3207]
AAAGAACGTGGACTCCAACGTCAAAGG
[49 nt withheld, positions 3235-3283]
T
[91 nt withheld, positions 3285-3375]
G
[124 nt withheld, positions 3377-3500]
CAGGTGGCACTTTTCGGGGAAATGTGCGCGGAACCCCTATTTGTTTATTTTTCTAAATACATTCAAATAT
GTATCCGCTCATGAGACAATAACCCTGATAAATGCTTCAATAATATTGAAAAAGGAAGAGTCCTGAGGCG
GAAAGAACCAGCTGTGGAATGTGTGTCAGTTAGGGTGTGGAAAGTCCCCAGGCTCCCCAGCAGGCAGAAG
TATGCAAAGCATGCATCTCAATTAGTCAGCAACCAGGTGTGGAAAGTCCCCAGGCTCCCCAGCAGGCAGA
AGTATGCAAAGCATGCATCTCAATTAGTCAGCAACCATAGTCCCGCCCCTAACTCCGCCCATCCCGCCCC
TAACTCCGCCCAGTTCCGCCCATTCTCCGCCCCATGGCTGACTAATTTTTTTTATTTATGCAGAGGCCGA
GGCCGCCTCGGCCTCTGAGCTATTCCAGAAGTAGTGAGGAGGCTTTTTTGGAGGCCTAGGCTTTTGCAAA
GATCGATCAAGAGACAGGATGAGGATCGTTTCGCATGATTGAACAAGATGGATTGCACGCAGGTTCTCCG
GCCGCTTGGGTGGAGAGGCTATTCGGCTATGACTGGGCACAACAGACAATCGGCTGCTCTGATGCCGCCG
TGTTCCGGCTGTCAGCGCAGGGGCGCCCGGTTCTTTTTGTCAAGACCGACCTGTCCGGTGCCCTGAATGA
ACTGCAAGACGAGGCAGCGCGGCTATCGTGGCTGGCCACGACGGGCGTTCCTTGCGCAGCTGTGCTCGAC
GTTGTCACTGAAGCGGGAAGGGACTGGCTGCTATTGGGCGAAGTGCCGGGGCAGGATCTCCTGTCATCTC
ACCTTGCTCCTGCCGAGAAAGTATCCATCATGGCTGATGCAATGCGGCGGCTGCATACGCTTGATCCGGC
TACCTGCCCATTCGACCACCAAGCGAAACATCGCATCGAGCGAGCACGTACTCGGATGGAAGCCGGTCTT
GTCGATCAGGATGATCTGGACGAAGAGCATCAGGGGCTCGCGCCAGCCGAACTGTTCGCCAGGCTCAAGG
CGAGCATGCCCGACGGCGAGGATCTCGTCGTGACCCATGGCGATGCCTGCTTGCCGAATATCATGGTGGA
AAATGGCCGCTTTTCTGGATTCATCGACTGTGGCCGGCTGGGTGTGGCGGACCGCTATCAGGACATAGCG
TTGGCTACCCGTGATATTGCTGAAGAGCTTGGCGGCGAATGGGCTGACCGCTTCCTCGTGCTTTACGGTA
TCGCCGCTCCCGATTCGCAGCGCATCGCCTTCTATCGCCTTCTTGACGAGTTCTTCTGAGCGGGACTCTG
GGGTTCGAAATGACCGACCAAGCGACGCCCAACCTGCCATCACGAGATTTCGATTCCACCGCCGCCTTCT
ATGAAAGGTTGGGCTTCGGAATCGTTTTCCGGGACGCCGGCTGGATGATCCTCCAGCGCGGGGATCTCAT
GCTGGAGTTCTTCGCCCACCCTAGGGGGAGGCTAACTGAAACACGGAAGGAGACAATACCGGAAGGAACC
CGCGCTATGACGGCAATAAAAAGACAGAATAAAACGCACGGTGTTGGGTCGTTTGTTCATAAACGCGGGG
TTCGGTCCCAGGGCTGGCACTCTGTCGATACCCCACCGAGACCCCATTGGGGCCAATACGCCCGCGTTTC
TTCCTTTTCCCCACCCCACCCCCCAAGTTCGGGTGAAGGCCCAGGGCTCGCAGCCAACGTCGGGGCGGCA
GGCCCTGCCATAGCCTCAGGTTACTCATATATACTTTAGATTGATTTAAAACTTCATTTTTAATTTAAAA
GGATCTAGGTGAAGATCCTTTTTGATAATCTCATGACCAAAATCCCTTAACGTGAGTTTTCGTTCCACTG
AGCGTCAGACCCCGTAGAAAAGATCAAAGGATCTTCTTGAGATCCTTTTTTTCTGCGCGTAATCTGCTGC
TTGCAAACAAAAAAACCACCGCTACCAGCGGTGGTTTGTTTGCCGGATCAAGAGCTACCAACTCTTTTTC
CGAAGGTAACTGGCTTCAGCAGAGCGCAGATACCAAATACTGTTCTTCTAGTGTAGCCGTAGTTAGGCCA
CCACTTCAAGAACTCTGTAGCACCGCCTACATACCTCGCTCTGCTAATCCTGTTACCAGTGGCTGCTGCC
AGTGGCGATAAGTCGTGTCTTACCGGGTTGGACTCAAGACGATAGTTACCGGATAAGGCGCAGCGGTCGG
GCTGAACGGGGGGTTCGTGCACACAGCCCAGCTTGGAGCGAACGACCTACACCGAACTGAGATACCTACA
GCGTGAGCTATGAGAAAGCGCCACGCTTCCCGAAGGGAGAAAGGCGGACAGGTATCCGGTAAGCGGCAGG
GTCGGAACAGGAGAGCGCACGAGGGAGCTTCCAGGGGGAAACGCCTGGTATCTTTATAGTCCTGTCGGGT
TTCGCCACCTCTGACTTGAGCGTCGATTTTTGTGATGCTCGTCAGGGGGGCGGAGCCTATGGAAAAACGC
CAGCAACGCGGCCTTTTTACGGTTCCTGGCCTTTTGCTGGCCTTTTGCTCACATGTTCTTTCCTGCGTTA
TCCCCTGATTCTGTGGATAACCGTATTACCGCCATGCAT
